>Addgene plasmid #167002 | Lenti_CRISPRi_sgAR3 | addgene full sequence | sequence record 331183 | Addgene NGS Result
CGGCTCGAGGGGGCCCGGGTGCAAAGATGGATAAAGTTTTAAACAGAGAGGAATCTTTGCAGCTAATGGA
CCTTCTAGGTCTTGAAAGGAGTGGGAATTGGCTCCGGTGCCCGTCAGTGGGCAGAGCGCACATCGCCCAC
AGTCCCCGAGAAGTTGGGGGGAGGGGTCGGCAATTGATCCGGTGCCTAGAGAAGGTGGCGCGGGGTAAAC
TGGGAAAGTGATGTCGTGTACTGGCTCCGCCTTTTTCCCGAGGGTGGGGGAGAACCGTATATAAGTGCAG
TAGTCGCCGTGAACGTTCTTTTTCGCAACGGGTTTGCCGCCAGAACACAGGTAAGTGCCGTGTGTGGTTC
CCGCGGGCCTGGCCTCTTTACGGGTTATGGCCCTTGCGTGCCTTGAATTACTTCCACCTGGCTGCAGTAC
GTGATTCTTGATCCCGAGCTTCGGGTTGGAAGTGGGTGGGAGAGTTCGAGGCCTTGCGCTTAAGGAGCCC
CTTCGCCTCGTGCTTGAGTTGAGGCCTGGCCTGGGCGCTGGGGCCGCCGCGTGCGAATCTGGTGGCACCT
TCGCGCCTGTCTCGCTGCTTTCGATAAGTCTCTAGCCATTTAAAATTTTTGATGACCTGCTGCGACGCTT
TTTTTCTGGCAAGATAGTCTTGTAAATGCGGGCCAAGATCTGCACACTGGTATTTCGGTTTTTGGGGCCG
CGGGCGGCGACGGGGCCCGTGCGTCCCAGCGCACATGTTCGGCGAGGCGGGGCCTGCGAGCGCGGCCACC
GAGAATCGGACGGGGGTAGTCTCAAGCTGGCCGGCCTGCTCTGGTGCCTGGCCTCGCGCCGCCGTGTATC
GCCCCGCCCTGGGCGGCAAGGCTGGCCCGGTCGGCACCAGTTGCGTGAGCGGAAAGATGGCCGCTTCCCG
GCCCTGCTGCAGGGAGCTCAAAATGGAGGACGCGGCGCTCGGGAGAGCGGGCGGGTGAGTCACCCACACA
AAGGAAAAGGGCCTTTCCGTCCTCAGCCGTCGCTTCATGTGACTCCACGGAGTACCGGGCGCCGTCCAGG
CACCTCGATTAGTTCTCGAGCTTTTGGAGTACGTCGTCTTTAGGTTGGGGGGAGGGGTTTTATGCGATGG
AGTTTCCCCACACTGAGTGGGTGGAGACTGAAGTTAGGCCAGCTTGGCACTTGATGTAATTCTCCTTGGA
ATTTGCCCTTTTTGAGTTTGGATCTTGGTTCATTCTCAAGCCTCAGACAGTGGTTCAAAGTTTTTTTCTT
CCATTTCAGGTGTCGTGACGTACGGCCACCATGGAATTCAAAAAGCCTGAACTCACCGCTACCTCTGTCG
AGAAGTTTCTGATCGAAAAGTTTGACAGTGTATCCGACCTGATGCAGCTCTCCGAGGGCGAAGAATCTCG
GGCTTTCAGCTTCGATGTGGGAGGGCGTGGATATGTCCTGCGGGTGAATAGCTGCGCCGATGGTTTCTAC
AAAGATCGCTATGTTTATCGGCACTTTGCATCCGCCGCTCTCCCTATTCCCGAAGTGCTTGACATTGGGG
AGTTCAGCGAGAGCCTGACCTATTGCATCTCCCGCCGTGCACAGGGTGTCACCTTGCAAGACCTGCCTGA
AACCGAACTGCCCGCTGTTCTCCAGCCCGTCGCCGAGGCCATGGATGCCATCGCTGCCGCCGATCTTAGC
CAGACCAGCGGGTTCGGCCCATTCGGACCTCAAGGAATCGGTCAATACACTACATGGCGCGATTTCATCT
GCGCTATTGCTGATCCCCATGTGTATCACTGGCAAACTGTGATGGACGACACCGTCAGTGCCTCCGTCGC
CCAGGCTCTCGATGAGCTGATGCTTTGGGCCGAGGACTGCCCCGAAGTCCGGCACCTCGTGCACGCCGAT
TTCGGCTCCAACAATGTCCTGACCGACAATGGCCGCATAACAGCCGTCATTGACTGGAGCGAGGCCATGT
TCGGGGATTCCCAATACGAGGTCGCCAACATCTTCTTCTGGAGGCCCTGGTTGGCTTGTATGGAGCAGCA
GACCCGCTACTTCGAGCGGAGGCATCCCGAGCTTGCAGGATCTCCTCGGCTCCGGGCTTATATGCTCCGC
ATTGGTCTTGACCAACTCTATCAGAGCTTGGTTGACGGCAATTTCGATGATGCAGCTTGGGCTCAGGGTC
GCTGCGACGCAATCGTCCGGTCCGGAGCCGGGACTGTCGGGCGTACACAAATCGCCCGCAGAAGCGCTGC
CGTCTGGACCGATGGCTGTGTGGAAGTGCTCGCCGATAGTGGAAACAGACGCCCCAGCACTCGTCCTAGG
GCAAAGGATCTGCAGTCTAGAGGATCTGGTGCCACGAATTTCTCACTACTCAAGCAGGCCGGTGATGTCG
AGGAAAACCCTGGTCCTATGGTGAGCAAGGGCGAGGAGCTGTTCACCGGGGTGGTGCCCATCCTGGTCGA
GCTGGACGGCGACGTAAACGGCCACAAGTTCAGCGTGTCCGGCGAGGGCGAGGGCGATGCCACCTACGGC
AAGCTGACCCTGAAGTTCATCTGCACCACCGGCAAGCTGCCCGTGCCCTGGCCCACCCTCGTGACCACCC
TGACCTACGGCGTGCAGTGCTTCAGCCGCTACCCCGACCACATGAAGCAGCACGACTTCTTCAAGTCCGC
CATGCCCGAAGGCTACGTCCAGGAGCGCACCATCTTCTTCAAGGACGACGGCAACTACAAGACCCGCGCC
GAGGTGAAGTTCGAGGGCGACACCCTGGTGAACCGCATCGAGCTGAAGGGCATCGACTTCAAGGAGGACG
GCAACATCCTGGGGCACAAGCTGGAGTACAACTACAACAGCCACAACGTCTATATCATGGCCGACAAGCA
GAAGAACGGCATCAAGGTGAACTTCAAGATCCGCCACAACATCGAGGACGGCAGCGTGCAGCTCGCCGAC
CACTACCAGCAGAACACCCCCATCGGCGACGGCCCCGTGCTGCTGCCCGACAACCACTACCTGAGCACCC
AGTCCGCCCTGAGCAAAGACCCCAACGAGAAGCGCGATCACATGGTCCTGCTGGAGTTCGTGACCGCCGC
CGGGATCACTCTCGGCATGGACGAGCTGTACAAGTGACGCGTTAAGTCGACAATCAACCTCTGGATTACA
AAATTTGTGAAAGATTGACTGGTATTCTTAACTATGTTGCTCCTTTTACGCTATGTGGATACGCTGCTTT
AATGCCTTTGTATCATGCTATTGCTTCCCGTATGGCTTTCATTTTCTCCTCCTTGTATAAATCCTGGTTG
CTGTCTCTTTATGAGGAGTTGTGGCCCGTTGTCAGGCAACGTGGCGTGGTGTGCACTGTGTTTGCTGACG
CAACCCCCACTGGTTGGGGCATTGCCACCACCTGTCAGCTCCTTTCCGGGACTTTCGCTTTCCCCCTCCC
TATTGCCACGGCGGAACTCATCGCCGCCTGCCTTGCCCGCTGCTGGACAGGGGCTCGGCTGTTGGGCACT
GACAATTCCGTGGTGTTGTCGGGGAAATCATCGTCCTTTCCTTGGCTGCTCGCCTGTGTTGCCACCTGGA
TTCTGCGCGGGACGTCCTTCTGCTACGTCCCTTCGGCCCTCAATCCAGCGGACCTTCCTTCCCGCGGCCT
GCTGCCGGCTCTGCGGCCTCTTCCGCGTCTTCGCCTTCGCCCTCAGACGAGTCGGATCTCCCTTTGGGCC
GCCTCCCCGCGTCGACTTTAAGACCAATGACTTACAAGGCAGCTGTAGATCTTAGCCACTTTTTAAAAGA
AAAGGGGGGACTGGAAGGGCTAATTCACTCCCAACGAAGACAAGATCTGCTTTTTGCTTGTACTGGGTCT
CTCTGGTTAGACCAGATCTGAGCCTGGGAGCTCTCTGGCTAACTAGGGAACCCACTGCTTAAGCCTCAAT
AAAGCTTGCCTTGAGTGCTTCAAGTAGTGTGTGCCCGTCTGTTGTGTGACTCTGGTAACTAGAGATCCCT
CAGACCCTTTTAGTCAGTGTGGAAAATCTCTAGCAGTACGTATAGTAGTTCATGTCATCTTATTATTCAG
TATTTATAACTTGCAAAGAAATGAATATCAGAGAGTGAGAGGAACTTGTTTATTGCAGCTTATAATGGTT
ACAAATAAAGCAATAGCATCACAAATTTCACAAATAAAGCATTTTTTTCACTGCATTCTAGTTGTGGTTT
GTCCAAACTCATCAATGTATCTTATCATGTCTGGCTCTAGCTATCCCGCCCCTAACTCCGCCCATCCCGC
CCCTAACTCCGCCCAGTTCCGCCCATTCTCCGCCCCATGGCTGACTAATTTTTTTTATTTATGCAGAGGC
CGAGGCCGCCTCGGCCTCTGAGCTATTCCAGAAGTAGTGAGGAGGCTTTTTTGGAGGCCTAGGGACGTAC
CCAATTCGCCCTATAGTGAGTCGTATTACGCGCGCTCACTGGCCGTCGTTTTACAACGTCGTGACTGGGA
AAACCCTGGCGTTACCCAACTTAATCGCCTTGCAGCACATCCCCCTTTCGCCAGCTGGCGTAATAGCGAA
GAGGCCCGCACCGATCGCCCTTCCCAACAGTTGCGCAGCCTGAATGGCGAATGGG
[124 nt withheld, positions 4606-4729]
C
[91 nt withheld, positions 4731-4821]
A
[49 nt withheld, positions 4823-4871]
CCTTTGACGTTGGAGTCCACGTTCTTT
[37 nt withheld, positions 4899-4935]
ACCCTATCTCGGTCTATTCTTTTGATTTATAAGGGATTTTGCCGATTTCGGCCTATTGGTTAAAAAATGA
GCTGATTTAACAAAAATTTAACGCGAATTTTAACAAAATATTAACGCTTACAATTTAGGTGGCACTTTTC
GGGGAAATGTGCGCGGAACCCCTATTTGTTTATTTTTCTAAATACATTCAAATATGTATCCGCTCATGAG
ACAATAACCCTGATAAATGCTTCAATAATATTGAAAAAGGAAGAGTATGAGTATTCAACATTTCCGTGTC
GCCCTTATTCCCTTTTTTGCGGCATTTTGCCTTCCTGTTTTTGCTCACCCAGAAACGCTGGTGAAAGTAA
AAGATGCTGAAGATCAGTTGGGTGCACGAGTGGGTTACATCGAACTGGATCTCAACAGCGGTAAGATCCT
TGAGAGTTTTCGCCCCGAAGAACGTTTTCCAATGATGAGCACTTTTAAAGTTCTGCTATGTGGCGCGGTA
TTATCCCGTATTGACGCCGGGCAAGAGCAACTCGGTCGCCGCATACACTATTCTCAGAATGACTTGGTTG
AGTACTCACCAGTCACAGAAAAGCATCTTACGGATGGCATGACAGTAAGAGAATTATGCAGTGCTGCCAT
AACCATGAGTGATAACACTGCGGCCAACTTACTTCTGACAACGATCGGAGGACCGAAGGAGCTAACCGCT
TTTTTGCACAACATGGGGGATCATGTAACTCGCCTTGATCGTTGGGAACCGGAGCTGAATGAAGCCATAC
CAAACGACGAGCGTGACACCACGATGCCTGTAGCAATGGCAACAACGTTGCGCAAACTATTAACTGGCGA
ACTACTTACTCTAGCTTCCCGGCAACAATTAATAGACTGGATGGAGGCGGATAAAGTTGCAGGACCACTT
CTGCGCTCGGCCCTTCCGGCTGGCTGGTTTATTGCTGATAAATCTGGAGCCGGTGAGCGTGGGTCTCGCG
GTATCATTGCAGCACTGGGGCCAGATGGTAAGCCCTCCCGTATCGTAGTTATCTACACGACGGGGAGTCA
GGCAACTATGGATGAACGAAATAGACAGATCGCTGAGATAGGTGCCTCACTGATTAAGCATTGGTAACTG
TCAGACCAAGTTTACTCATATATACTTTAGATTGATTTAAAACTTCATTTTTAATTTAAAAGGATCTAGG
TGAAGATCCTTTTTGATAATCTCATGACCAAAATCCCTTAACGTGAGTTTTCGTTCCACTGAGCGTCAGA
CCCCGTAGAAAAGATCAAAGGATCTTCTTGAGATCCTTTTTTTCTGCGCGTAATCTGCTGCTTGCAAACA
AAAAAACCACCGCTACCAGCGGTGGTTTGTTTGCCGGATCAAGAGCTACCAACTCTTTTTCCGAAGGTAA
CTGGCTTCAGCAGAGCGCAGATACCAAATACTGTTCTTCTAGTGTAGCCGTAGTTAGGCCACCACTTCAA
GAACTCTGTAGCACCGCCTACATACCTCGCTCTGCTAATCCTGTTACCAGTGGCTGCTGCCAGTGGCGAT
AAGTCGTGTCTTACCGGGTTGGACTCAAGACGATAGTTACCGGATAAGGCGCAGCGGTCGGGCTGAACGG
GGGGTTCGTGCACACAGCCCAGCTTGGAGCGAACGACCTACACCGAACTGAGATACCTACAGCGTGAGCT
ATGAGAAAGCGCCACGCTTCCCGAAGGGAGAAAGGCGGACAGGTATCCGGTAAGCGGCAGGGTCGGAACA
GGAGAGCGCACGAGGGAGCTTCCAGGGGGAAACGCCTGGTATCTTTATAGTCCTGTCGGGTTTCGCCACC
TCTGACTTGAGCGTCGATTTTTGTGATGCTCGTCAGGGGGGCGGAGCCTATGGAAAAACGCCAGCAACGC
GGCCTTTTTACGGTTCCTGGCCTTTTGCTGGCCTTTTGCTCACATGTTCTTTCCTGCGTTATCCCCTGAT
TCTGTGGATAACCGTATTACCGCCTTTGAGTGAGCTGATACCGCTCGCCGCAGCCGAACGACCGAGCGCA
GCGAGTCAGTGAGCGAGGAAGCGGAAGAGCGCCCAATACGCAAACCGCCTCTCCCCGCGCGTTGGCCGAT
TCATTAATGCAGCTGGCACGACAGGTTTCCCGACTGGAAAGCGGGCAGTGAGCGCAACGCAATTAATGTG
AGTTAGCTCACTCATTAGGCACCCCAGGCTTTACACTTTATGCTTCCGGCTCGTATGTTGTGTGGAATTG
TGAGCGGATAACAATTTCACACAGGAAACAGCTATGACCATGATTACGCCAAGCGCGCAATTAACCCTCA
CTAAAGGGAACAAAAGCTGGAGCTGCAAGCTTAATGTAGTCTTATGCAATACTCTTGTAGTCTTGCAACA
TGGTAACGATGAGTTAGCAACATGCCTTACAAGGAGAGAAAAAGCACCGTGCATGCCGATTGGTGGAAGT
AAGGTGGTACGATCGTGCCTTATTAGGAAGGCAACAGACGGGTCTGACATGGATTGGACGAACCACTGAA
TTGCCGCATTGCAGAGATATTGTATTTAAGTGCCTAGCTCGATACATAAACGGGTCTCTCTGGTTAGACC
AGATCTGAGCCTGGGAGCTCTCTGGCTAACTAGGGAACCCACTGCTTAAGCCTCAATAAAGCTTGCCTTG
AGTGCTTCAAGTAGTGTGTGCCCGTCTGTTGTGTGACTCTGGTAACTAGAGATCCCTCAGACCCTTTTAG
TCAGTGTGGAAAATCTCTAGCAGTGGCGCCCGAACAGGGACTTGAAAGCGAAAGGGAAACCAGAGGAGCT
CTCTCGACGCAGGACTCGGCTTGCTGAAGCGCGCACGGCAAGAGGCGAGGGGCGGCGACTGGTGAGTACG
CCAAAAATTTTGACTAGCGGAGGCTAGAAGGAGAGAGATGGGTGCGAGAGCGTCAGTATTAAGCGGGGGA
GAATTAGATCGCGATGGGAAAAAATTCGGTTAAGGCCAGGGGGAAAGAAAAAATATAAATTAAAACATAT
AGTATGGGCAAGCAGGGAGCTAGAACGATTCGCAGTTAATCCTGGCCTGTTAGAAACATCAGAAGGCTGT
AGACAAATACTGGGACAGCTACAACCATCCCTTCAGACAGGATCAGAAGAACTTAGATCATTATATAATA
CAGTAGCAACCCTCTATTGTGTGCATCAAAGGATAGAGATAAAAGACACCAAGGAAGCTTTAGACAAGAT
AGAGGAAGAGCAAAACAAAAGTAAGACCACCGCACAGCAAGCGGCCGCTGATCTTCAGACCTGGAGGAGG
AGATATGAGGGACAATTGGAGAAGTGAATTATATAAATATAAAGTAGTAAAAATTGAACCATTAGGAGTA
GCACCCACCAAGGCAAAGAGAAGAGTGGTGCAGAGAGAAAAAAGAGCAGTGGGAATAGGAGCTTTGTTCC
TTGGGTTCTTGGGAGCAGCAGGAAGCACTATGGGCGCAGCGTCAATGACGCTGACGGTACAGGCCAGACA
ATTATTGTCTGGTATAGTGCAGCAGCAGAACAATTTGCTGAGGGCTATTGAGGCGCAACAGCATCTGTTG
CAACTCACAGTCTGGGGCATCAAGCAGCTCCAGGCAAGAATCCTGGCTGTGGAAAGATACCTAAAGGATC
AACAGCTCCTGGGGATTTGGGGTTGCTCTGGAAAACTCATTTGCACCACTGCTGTGCCTTGGAATGCTAG
TTGGAGTAATAAATCTCTGGAACAGATTTGGAATCACACGACCTGGATGGAGTGGGACAGAGAAATTAAC
AATTACACAAGCTTAATACACTCCTTAATTGAAGAATCGCAAAACCAGCAAGAAAAGAATGAACAAGAAT
TATTGGAATTAGATAAATGGGCAAGTTTGTGGAATTGGTTTAACATAACAAATTGGCTGTGGTATATAAA
ATTATTCATAATGATAGTAGGAGGCTTGGTAGGTTTAAGAATAGTTTTTGCTGTACTTTCTATAGTGAAT
AGAGTTAGGCAGGGATATTCACCATTATCGTTTCAGACCCACCTCCCAACCCCGAGGGGACCCAGAGAGG
GCCTATTTCCCATGATTCCTTCATATTTGCATATACGATACAAGGCTGTTAGAGAGATAATTAGAATTAA
TTTGACTGTAAACACAAAGATATTAGTACAAAATACGTGACGTAGAAAGTAATAATTTCTTGGGTAGTTT
GCAGTTTTAAAATTATGTTTTAAAATGGACTATCATATGCTTACCGTAACTTGAAAGTATTTCGATTTCT
TGGCTTTATATATCTTGTGGAAAGGACGAAACACCGTGGACACTGAATTTGGAAGGGTTTTAGAGCTAGA
AATAGCAAGTTAAAATAAGGCTAGTCCGTTATCAACTTGAAAAAGTGGCACCGAGTCGGTGCTTTTTTAA
GCTTGGCGTAACTAGATCTTGAGACAAATGGCAGTATTCATCCACAATTTTAAAAGAAAAGGGGGGATTG
GGGGGTACAGTGCAGGGGAAAGAATAGTAGACATAATAGCAACAGACATACAAACTAAAGAATTACAAAA
ACAAATTACAAAAATTCAAAATTTTCGGGTTTATTACAGGGACAGCAGAGATCCACTTTGGCGC
Features (pLannotate 1.2.2; 30 found; start..end, strand, type, name):
     27..93      +  CDS            small t antigen (fragment): SV40 (simian virus 40) small t antigen
    119..330     +  promoter       EF-1α core promoter: core promoter for human elongation factor EF-1α
    331..1269    +  intron         EF-1α intron A: intron upstream of the start codon of human EF-1α
   1300..2318    +  CDS            HygR (fragment): hygromycin B phosphotransferase confers resistance to hygromycin
   2398..3114    +  CDS            EGFP: EGFP is a basic (constitutively fluorescent) green fluorescent protein published in 1996, derived from Aequorea victoria. It is reported to be a rapidly-maturing weak dimer with moderate acid sensitivity.
   3132..3720    +  misc_feature   WPRE: woodchuck hepatitis virus posttranscriptional regulatory element
   3771..3790    +  misc_feature   cPPT/CTS (fragment): central polypurine tract and central termination sequence of HIV-1
   3792..4025    +  LTR            3' LTR (ΔU3): self-inactivating 3' long terminal repeat (LTR) from HIV-1
   4103..4224    +  polyA_signal   SV40 poly(A) signal: SV40 polyadenylation signal
   4264..4399    +  rep_origin     SV40 ori: SV40 origin of replication
   4420..4438    -  promoter       T7 promoter: promoter for bacteriophage T7 RNA polymerase
   4446..4601    +  CDS            lacZα (fragment): LacZα fragment of β-galactosidase; lacZ fragment
   4606..5034    +  rep_origin     f1 ori (sequence partly withheld): f1 bacteriophage origin of replication; arrow indicates direction of (+) strand synthesis
   5087..5191    +  promoter       AmpR promoter: bla
   5192..6052    +  CDS            AmpR: β-lactamase; bla; confers resistance to ampicillin, carbenicillin, and related antibiotics
   6223..6811    +  rep_origin     ori: high-copy-number ColE1/pMB1/pBR322/pUC origin of replication
   6994..7086    +  CDS            lacI (fragment): lac repressor; lacI; The lac repressor binds to the lac operator to inhibit transcription in E. coli. This inhibition can be relieved by adding lactose or isopropyl-β-D-thiogalactopyranoside (IPTG).
   7099..7120    +  protein_bind   CAP binding site: CAP binding activates transcription in the presence of cAMP. E. coli catabolite activator protein
   7135..7165    +  promoter       lac promoter: promoter for the E. coli lac operon
   7173..7189    +  protein_bind   lac operator: The lac repressor binds to the lac operator to inhibit transcription in E. coli. This inhibition can be relieved by adding lactose or isopropyl-β-D-thiogalactopyranoside (IPTG). lac repressor encoded by lacI
   7234..7252    +  promoter       T3 promoter: promoter for bacteriophage T3 RNA polymerase
   7280..7506    +  promoter       RSV promoter: Rous sarcoma virus enhancer/promoter
   7507..7687    +  LTR            5' LTR (truncated): truncated 5' long terminal repeat (LTR) from HIV-1
   7734..7859    +  misc_feature   HIV-1 Ψ: packaging signal of human immunodeficiency virus type 1
   7843..8206    +  CDS            HIV-1 gag (fragment): gag protein from human immunodeficiency virus 1; gag
   8352..8585    +  misc_feature   RRE: The Rev response element (RRE) of HIV-1 allows for Rev-dependent mRNA export from the nucleus to the cytoplasm.
   8962..8988    +  CDS            Rev (fragment): human immunodeficiency virus 1 (HIV-1) Rev protein; rev; enhances nuclear export of unspliced and incompletely spliced viral mRNAs
   8992..9232    +  promoter       U6 promoter: RNA polymerase III promoter for human U6 snRNA
   9262..9337    +  misc_RNA       gRNA scaffold: guide RNA scaffold for the Streptococcus pyogenes CRISPR/Cas9 system
   9393..9510    +  misc_feature   cPPT/CTS: central polypurine tract and central termination sequence of HIV-1
