[The description below was written by a language model from this plasmid's Addgene catalogue record and pLannotate feature annotations shown in this document.]
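Description:
Lenti_CRISPRi_sgAR3 is a third-generation, self-inactivating HIV-1-based lentiviral guide RNA vector built on the LentiGuide_Hygro-eGFP backbone. It carries a single guide RNA directed at the promoter of the human androgen receptor gene (AR). In bacteria it is maintained through a ColE1/pUC-type origin and selected with ampicillin via the β-lactamase gene. The catalogue lists it as low copy and grown in a recombination-deficient stable strain, as is common for repeat-containing lentiviral plasmids. An f1 origin, an SV40 origin and remnants of a lac/T7/T3 cloning region are also annotated in the backbone.

The viral genome is transcribed from an RSV promoter fused to a truncated 5' LTR. It is followed by the Ψ packaging signal with a partial gag sequence, the RRE for Rev-dependent nuclear export, and a cPPT/CTS element. It ends in a ΔU3 3' LTR that inactivates LTR promoter activity after integration, with an SV40 polyadenylation signal downstream.

Two expression units lie within this frame. A human U6 RNA polymerase III promoter drives the AR-targeting spacer joined to the Streptococcus pyogenes Cas9 guide scaffold. An EF-1α core promoter with its intron A drives a hygromycin resistance coding sequence followed by EGFP, with a WPRE to enhance transcript expression. The element linking HygR and EGFP is not annotated. Transduced cells can therefore be selected with hygromycin or tracked and sorted by green fluorescence.

The plasmid encodes no Cas9, so a dCas9-based repressor must be supplied separately. Its stated purpose is CRISPRi knockdown of AR transcription, and the associated study concerns androgen receptor signalling in melanoma cells.
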