Addgene plasmid #167002: Lenti_CRISPRi_sgAR3
Purpose: Lentiviral expression of sgRNA targeted to the androgen receptor (AR) promoter for CRISPRi knockdown
Depositing lab: Gian-Paolo Dotto. Depositing organization: Universite de Lausanne (UNIL). Publication: Sustained androgen receptor signaling is a determinant of melanoma cell growth potential and tumorigenesis. Ma M, Ghosh S, Tavernari D, Katarkar A, Clocchiatti A, Mazzeo L, Samarkina A, Epiney J, Yu YR, Ho PC, Levesque MP, Ozdemir BC, Ciriello G, Dummer R, Dotto GP. J Exp Med. 2021 Feb 1;218(2). pii: 211509. doi: 10.1084/jem.20201137. PubMed 33112375.
Backbone
  Vector backbone: LentiGuide_Hygro-eGFP
  Backbone manufacturer: Addgene #99375
  Backbone size w/o insert (bp): 9524
  Vector type: Lentiviral, CRISPR
  Selectable markers: Hygromycin ; EGFP
Growth in bacteria
  Bacterial resistance: Ampicillin, 100 μg/mL
  Growth temperature: 30°C
  Growth strain: NEB Stable
  Copy number: Low Copy
Gene/Insert
  Gene/Insert name: AR Promoter sgRNA 3
  gRNA/shRNA sequence: CACCGTGGACACTGAATTTGGAAGG
  Species: H. sapiens (human)
  Entrez Gene: AR (a.k.a. AIS, AR8, DHTR, HUMARA, HYSP1, KD, NR3C4, SBMA, SMAX1, TFM)
  Promoter: U6
  Cloning method: Ligation Independent Cloning
Terms and licenses: Academic/Nonprofit Terms; Industry Terms: Not Available to Industry
How to cite: Lenti_CRISPRi_sgAR3 was a gift from Gian-Paolo Dotto (Addgene plasmid # 167002 ; http://n2t.net/addgene:167002 ; RRID:Addgene_167002)
